Addgene plasmid #193215: Lenti-sgFlt4#1/Cre
Purpose: Lentiviral vector expressing Cre recombinase (driven by mPGK promoter) and an sgRNA against the mouse Flt4 gene
Depositing lab: Julien Sage. Depositing organization: Stanford University. Publication: A multiplexed in vivo approach to identify driver genes in small cell lung cancer. Lee MC, Cai H, Murray CW, Li C, Shue YT, Andrejka L, He AL, Holzem AME, Drainas AP, Ko JH, Coles GL, Kong C, Zhu S, Zhu C, Wang J, van de Rijn M, Petrov DA, Winslow MM, Sage J. Cell Rep. 2023 Jan 13;42(1):111990. doi: 10.1016/j.celrep.2023.111990. PubMed 36640300.
Backbone
  Vector backbone: pLL3.3
  Vector type: Mammalian Expression, Lentiviral, CRISPR
Growth in bacteria
  Bacterial resistance: Ampicillin, 100 μg/mL
  Growth temperature: 37°C
  Growth strain: NEB Stable
  Copy number: High Copy
Gene/Insert
  Gene/Insert name: sgFlt4#1
  gRNA/shRNA sequence: AGGCAGCAGCTGTGACACCG
  Species: M. musculus (mouse)
  Insert size (bp): 20
  Entrez Gene: Flt4 (a.k.a. Chy, Flt-4, VEGFR-3, VEGFR3)
  Promoter: U6
  Cloning method: Restriction Enzyme; 5′ cloning site Unknown (unknown if destroyed); 3′ cloning site Unknown (unknown if destroyed)
Terms and licenses: Academic/Nonprofit Terms; Industry Terms: Not Available to Industry
Depositor comments: Please visit https://www.biorxiv.org/content/10.1101/2022.03.28.485708v1 for bioRxiv preprint.
How to cite: Lenti-sgFlt4#1/Cre was a gift from Julien Sage (Addgene plasmid # 193215 ; http://n2t.net/addgene:193215 ; RRID:Addgene_193215)
