[The description below was written by a language model from this plasmid's Addgene catalogue record and pLannotate feature annotations shown in this document.]
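Description:
Lenti-sgFlt4#1/Cre is an HIV-1-derived lentiviral transfer plasmid of about 7.8 kb built on the pLL3.3 backbone. It delivers a CRISPR guide RNA and Cre recombinase together from a single provirus. In bacteria it is maintained through a high-copy ColE1/pUC-type origin and selected with ampicillin through the β-lactamase gene. A CMV enhancer/promoter placed upstream of a truncated 5' LTR drives transcription of the viral genome in packaging cells. The Ψ packaging signal with an adjoining gag fragment, the Rev response element and the cPPT/CTS support encapsidation, nuclear export of the genomic RNA and efficient transduction. A second truncated LTR, preceded by a nef-derived fragment, closes the viral cassette.

The payload consists of two independent expression units. A human U6 RNA polymerase III promoter transcribes a 20-nt spacer targeting mouse Flt4 (which encodes VEGFR-3), fused to the Streptococcus pyogenes guide RNA scaffold, which the annotation reports as a tracrRNA fragment. Downstream, the mouse PGK promoter drives Cre, followed by a WPRE to enhance transcript stability and expression. The plasmid encodes no Cas9, so editing depends on the nuclease being supplied by the recipient cells or animal. This arrangement suits mice carrying loxP-flanked alleles, where Cre can recombine the floxed sequences while the sgRNA directs disruption of Flt4 in the same transduced cells. The "#1" in the name suggests that it is one of several guides against this gene. The associated publication describes a multiplexed in vivo approach to identifying driver genes in small cell lung cancer. The cloning sites used to insert the guide are not recorded.
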