Features (pLannotate 1.2.2; 21 found; start..end, strand, type, name):
      1..380     +  enhancer       CMV enhancer: human cytomegalovirus immediate early enhancer
    381..580     +  promoter       CMV promoter: human cytomegalovirus (CMV) immediate early promoter
    598..778     +  LTR            5' LTR (truncated): truncated 5' long terminal repeat (LTR) from HIV-1
    825..950     +  misc_feature   HIV-1 Ψ: packaging signal of human immunodeficiency virus type 1
    934..1272    +  CDS            HIV-1 gag (fragment): gag protein from human immunodeficiency virus 1; gag
   1447..1680    +  misc_feature   RRE: The Rev response element (RRE) of HIV-1 allows for Rev-dependent mRNA export from the nucleus to the cytoplasm.
   2057..2157    +  CDS            Rev (fragment): human immunodeficiency virus 1 (HIV-1) Rev protein; rev; enhances nuclear export of unspliced and incompletely spliced viral mRNAs
   2207..2324    +  misc_feature   cPPT/CTS: central polypurine tract and central termination sequence of HIV-1
   2406..2646    +  promoter       U6 promoter: RNA polymerase III promoter for human U6 snRNA
   2694..2761    +  misc_RNA       tracrRNA (fragment): trans-activating CRISPR RNA for the Streptococcus pyogenes CRISPR/Cas9 system
   2814..3306    +  promoter       PGK promoter: mouse phosphoglycerate kinase 1 promoter
   3336..4366    +  CDS            Cre (fragment): site-specific recombinase Cre is a site-specific recombinase from bacteriophage P1. Recombination occurs at loxP sequences.
   4399..4422    +  misc_feature   MCS (fragment): pBluescript multiple cloning site
   4422..5010    +  misc_feature   WPRE: woodchuck hepatitis virus posttranscriptional regulatory element
   5011..5030    +  misc_feature   MCS (fragment): pBluescript multiple cloning site
   5032..5532    +  CDS            nef (fragment): NEF_HV1LA - Experimental evidence at protein level: Swiss-Prot protein existence level 1. Extracellular Nef protein targets CD4(+) T-lymphocytes for apoptosis by interacting with CXCR4 surface receptors. From Human immunodeficiency virus type 1 group M subtype B (isolate Lai) (HIV-1).
   5539..5719    +  LTR            5' LTR (truncated): truncated 5' long terminal repeat (LTR) from HIV-1
   5781..6369    -  rep_origin     ori: high-copy-number ColE1/pMB1/pBR322/pUC origin of replication
   6540..7400    -  CDS            AmpR: β-lactamase; bla; confers resistance to ampicillin, carbenicillin, and related antibiotics
   7401..7505    -  promoter       AmpR promoter: bla
   7564..7616    -  misc_feature   bom (fragment): basis of mobility region from pBR322
>Addgene plasmid #193215 | Lenti-sgFlt4#1/Cre | addgene full sequence | sequence record 379395 | Addgene NGS Result
GACATTGATTATTGACTAGTTATTAATAGTAATCAATTACGGGGTCATTAGTTCATAGCCCATATATGGA
GTTCCGCGTTACATAACTTACGGTAAATGGCCCGCCTGGCTGACCGCCCAACGACCCCCGCCCATTGACG
TCAATAATGACGTATGTTCCCATAGTAACGCCAATAGGGACTTTCCATTGACGTCAATGGGTGGAGTATT
TACGGTAAACTGCCCACTTGGCAGTACATCAAGTGTATCATATGCCAAGTACGCCCCCTATTGACGTCAA
TGACGGTAAATGGCCCGCCTGGCATTATGCCCAGTACATGACCTTATGGGACTTTCCTACTTGGCAGTAC
ATCTACGTATTAGTCATCGCTATTACCATGGTGATGCGGTTTTGGCAGTACATCAATGGGCGTGGATAGC
GGTTTGACTCACGGGGATTTCCAAGTCTCCACCCCATTGACGTCAATGGGAGTTTGTTTTGGCACCAAAA
TCAACGGGACTTTCCAAAATGTCGTAACAACTCCGCCCCATTGACGCAAATGGGCGGTAGGCGTGTACGG
TGGGAGGTCTATATAAGCAGCGCGTTTTGCCTGTACTGGGTCTCTCTGGTTAGACCAGATCTGAGCCTGG
GAGCTCTCTGGCTAACTAGGGAACCCACTGCTTAAGCCTCAATAAAGCTTGCCTTGAGTGCTTCAAGTAG
TGTGTGCCCGTCTGTTGTGTGACTCTGGTAACTAGAGATCCCTCAGACCCTTTTAGTCAGTGTGGAAAAT
CTCTAGCAGTGGCGCCCGAACAGGGACTTGAAAGCGAAAGGGAAACCAGAGGAGCTCTCTCGACGCAGGA
CTCGGCTTGCTGAAGCGCGCACGGCAAGAGGCGAGGGGCGGCGACTGGTGAGTACGCCAAAAATTTTGAC
TAGCGGAGGCTAGAAGGAGAGAGATGGGTGCGAGAGCGTCAGTATTAAGCGGGGGAGAATTAGATCGCGA
TGGGAAAAAATTCGGTTAAGGCCAGGGGGAAAGAAAAAATATAAATTAAAACATATAGTATGGGCAAGCA
GGGAGCTAGAACGATTCGCAGTTAATCCTGGCCTGTTAGAAACATCAGAAGGCTGTAGACAAATACTGGG
ACAGCTACAACCATCCCTTCAGACAGGATCAGAAGAACTTAGATCATTATATAATACAGTAGCAACCCTC
TATTGTGTGCATCAAAGGATAGAGATAAAAGACACCAAGGAAGCTTTAGACAAGATAGAGGAAGAGCAAA
ACAAAAGTAAGACCACCGCACAGCAAGCGGCCGGCCGCTGATCTTCAGACCTGGAGGAGGAGATATGAGG
GACAATTGGAGAAGTGAATTATATAAATATAAAGTAGTAAAAATTGAACCATTAGGAGTAGCACCCACCA
AGGCAAAGAGAAGAGTGGTGCAGAGAGAAAAAAGAGCAGTGGGAATAGGAGCTTTGTTCCTTGGGTTCTT
GGGAGCAGCAGGAAGCACTATGGGCGCAGCGTCAATGACGCTGACGGTACAGGCCAGACAATTATTGTCT
GGTATAGTGCAGCAGCAGAACAATTTGCTGAGGGCTATTGAGGCGCAACAGCATCTGTTGCAACTCACAG
TCTGGGGCATCAAGCAGCTCCAGGCAAGAATCCTGGCTGTGGAAAGATACCTAAAGGATCAACAGCTCCT
GGGGATTTGGGGTTGCTCTGGAAAACTCATTTGCACCACTGCTGTGCCTTGGAATGCTAGTTGGAGTAAT
AAATCTCTGGAACAGATTTGGAATCACACGACCTGGATGGAGTGGGACAGAGAAATTAACAATTACACAA
GCTTAATACACTCCTTAATTGAAGAATCGCAAAACCAGCAAGAAAAGAATGAACAAGAATTATTGGAATT
AGATAAATGGGCAAGTTTGTGGAATTGGTTTAACATAACAAATTGGCTGTGGTATATAAAATTATTCATA
ATGATAGTAGGAGGCTTGGTAGGTTTAAGAATAGTTTTTGCTGTACTTTCTATAGTGAATAGAGTTAGGC
AGGGATATTCACCATTATCGTTTCAGACCCACCTCCCAACCCCGAGGGGACCCGACAGGCCCGAAGGAAT
AGAAGAAGAAGGTGGAGAGAGAGACAGAGACAGATCCATTCGATTAGTGAACGGATCGGCACTGCGTGCG
CCAATTCTGCAGACAAATGGCAGTATTCATCCACAATTTTAAAAGAAAAGGGGGGATTGGGGGGTACAGT
GCAGGGGAAAGAATAGTAGACATAATAGCAACAGACATACAAACTAAAGAATTACAAAAACAAATTACAA
AAATTCAAAATTTTCGGGTTTATTACAGGGACAGCAGAGATCCAGTTTGGTTAGTACCGGGCCCGCTCTA
GCCCTGCAGGAACTGTTTAAACTGTGAGGGCCTATTTCCCATGATTCCTTCATATTTGCATATACGATAC
AAGGCTGTTAGAGAGATAATTGGAATTAATTTGACTGTAAACACAAAGATATTAGTACAAAATACGTGAC
GTAGAAAGTAATAATTTCTTGGGTAGTTTGCAGTTTTAAAATTATGTTTTAAAATGGACTATCATATGCT
TACCGTAACTTGAAAGTATTTCGATTTCTTGGCTTTATATATCTTGTGGAAAGGACCAAACACCGAGGCA
GCAGCTGTGACACCGGTTTAAGAGCTATGCTGGAAACAGCATAGCAAGTTTAAATAAGGCTAGTCCGTTA
TCAACTTGAAAAAGTGGCACCGAGTCGGTGCTTTTTTGTTTGGCGCGCCTATGGCTTAATTAACATGGCG
GCCGCATTCTACCGGGTAGGGGAGGCGCTTTTCCCAAGGCAGTCTGGAGCATGCGCTTTAGCAGCCCCGC
TGGGCACTTGGCGCTACACAAGTGGCCTCTGGCCTCGCACACATTCCACATCCACCGGTAGGCGCCAACC
GGCTCCGTTCTTTGGTGGCCCCTTCGCGCCACCTTCTACTCCTCCCCTAGTCAGGAAGTTCCCCCCCGCC
CCGCAGCTCGCGTCGTGCAGGACGTGACAAATGGAAGTAGCACGTCTCACTAGTCTCGTGCAGATGGACA
GCACCGCTGAGCAATGGAAGCGGGTAGGCCTTTGGGGCAGCGGCCAATAGCAGCTTTGCTCCTTCGCTTT
CTGGGCTCAGAGGCTGGGAAGGGGTGGGTCCGGGGGCGGGCTCAGGGGCGGGCTCAGGGGCGGGGCGGGC
GCCCGAAGGTCCTCCGGAGGCCCGGCATTCTGCACGCTTCAAAAGCGCACGTCTGCCGCGCTGTTCTCCT
CTTCCTCATCTCCGGGACCCGGGATGCCCAAGAAGAAGAGGAAGGTGTCCAATTTACTGACCGTACACCA
AAATTTGCCTGCATTACCGGTCGATGCAACGAGTGATGAGGTTCGCAAGAACCTGATGGACATGTTCAGG
GATCGCCAGGCGTTTTCTGAGCATACCTGGAAAATGCTTCTGTCCGTTTGCCGGTCGTGGGCGGCATGGT
GCAAGTTGAATAACCGGAAATGGTTTCCCGCAGAACCTGAAGATGTTCGCGATTATCTTCTATATCTTCA
GGCGCGCGGTCTGGCAGTAAAAACTATCCAGCAACATTTGGGCCAGCTAAACATGCTTCATCGTCGGTCC
GGGCTGCCACGACCAAGTGACAGCAATGCTGTTTCACTGGTTATGCGGCGGATCCGAAAAGAAAACGTTG
ATGCCGGTGAACGTGCAAAACAGGCTCTAGCGTTCGAACGCACTGATTTCGACCAGGTTCGTTCACTCAT
GGAAAATAGCGATCGCTGCCAGGATATACGTAATCTGGCATTTCTGGGGATTGCTTATAACACCCTGTTA
CGTATAGCCGAAATTGCCAGGATCAGGGTTAAAGATATCTCACGTACTGACGGTGGGAGAATGTTAATCC
ATATTGGCAGAACGAAAACGCTGGTTAGCACCGCAGGTGTAGAGAAGGCACTTAGCCTGGGGGTAACTAA
ACTGGTCGAGCGATGGATTTCCGTCTCTGGTGTAGCTGATGATCCGAATAACTACCTGTTTTGCCGGGTC
AGAAAAAATGGTGTTGCCGCGCCATCTGCCACCAGCCAGCTATCAACTCGCGCCCTGGAAGGGATTTTTG
AAGCAACTCATCGATTGATTTACGGCGCTAAGGATGACTCTGGTCAGAGATACCTGGCCTGGTCTGGACA
CAGTGCCCGTGTCGGAGCCGCGCGAGATATGGCCCGCGCTGGAGTTTCAATACCGGAGATCATGCAAGCT
GGTGGCTGGACCAATGTAAATATTGTCATGAACTATATCCGTAACCTGGATAGTGAAACAGGGGCAATGG
TGCGCCTGCTGGAAGATGGCGATTAGCCATGTTTAAGGGTTCCGGTTCCACTAGGTACAATTCGATATCA
AGCTTATCGATAATCAACCTCTGGATTACAAAATTTGTGAAAGATTGACTGGTATTCTTAACTATGTTGC
TCCTTTTACGCTATGTGGATACGCTGCTTTAATGCCTTTGTATCATGCTATTGCTTCCCGTATGGCTTTC
ATTTTCTCCTCCTTGTATAAATCCTGGTTGCTGTCTCTTTATGAGGAGTTGTGGCCCGTTGTCAGGCAAC
GTGGCGTGGTGTGCACTGTGTTTGCTGACGCAACCCCCACTGGTTGGGGCATTGCCACCACCTGTCAGCT
CCTTTCCGGGACTTTCGCTTTCCCCCTCCCTATTGCCACGGCGGAACTCATCGCCGCCTGCCTTGCCCGC
TGCTGGACAGGGGCTCGGCTGTTGGGCACTGACAATTCCGTGGTGTTGTCGGGGAAATCATCGTCCTTTC
CTTGGCTGCTCGCCTGTGTTGCCACCTGGATTCTGCGCGGGACGTCCTTCTGCTACGTCCCTTCGGCCCT
CAATCCAGCGGACCTTCCTTCCCGCGGCCTGCTGCCGGCTCTGCGGCCTCTTCCGCGTCTTCGCCTTCGC
CCTCAGACGAGTCGGATCTCCCTTTGGGCCGCCTCCCCGCATCGATACCGTCGACCTCGATCGAGACCTA
GAAAAACATGGAGCAATCACAAGTAGCAATACAGCAGCTACCAATGCTGATTGTGCCTGGCTAGAAGCAC
AAGAGGAGGAGGAGGTGGGTTTTCCAGTCACACCTCAGGTACCTTTAAGACCAATGACTTACAAGGCAGC
TGTAGATCTTAGCCACTTTTTAAAAGAAAAGGGGGGACTGGAAGGGCTAATTCACTCCCAACGAAGACAA
GATATCCTTGATCTGTGGATCTACCACACACAAGGCTACTTCCCTGATTGGCAGAACTACACACCAGGGC
CAGGGATCAGATATCCACTGACCTTTGGATGGTGCTACAAGCTAGTACCAGTTGAGCAAGAGAAGGTAGA
AGAAGCCAATGAAGGAGAGAACACCCGCTTGTTACACCCTGTGAGCCTGCATGGGATGGATGACCCGGAG
AGAGAAGTATTAGAGTGGAGGTTTGACAGCCGCCTAGCATTTCATCACATGGCCCGAGAGCTGCATCCGG
ACTGTACTGGGTCTCTCTGGTTAGACCAGATCTGAGCCTGGGAGCTCTCTGGCTAACTAGGGAACCCACT
GCTTAAGCCTCAATAAAGCTTGCCTTGAGTGCTTCAAGTAGTGTGTGCCCGTCTGTTGTGTGACTCTGGT
AACTAGAGATCCCTCAGACCCTTTTAGTCAGTGTGGAAAATCTCTAGCAGCATGTGAGCAAAAGGCCAGC
AAAAGGCCAGGAACCGTAAAAAGGCCGCGTTGCTGGCGTTTTTCCATAGGCTCCGCCCCCCTGACGAGCA
TCACAAAAATCGACGCTCAAGTCAGAGGTGGCGAAACCCGACAGGACTATAAAGATACCAGGCGTTTCCC
CCTGGAAGCTCCCTCGTGCGCTCTCCTGTTCCGACCCTGCCGCTTACCGGATACCTGTCCGCCTTTCTCC
CTTCGGGAAGCGTGGCGCTTTCTCATAGCTCACGCTGTAGGTATCTCAGTTCGGTGTAGGTCGTTCGCTC
CAAGCTGGGCTGTGTGCACGAACCCCCCGTTCAGCCCGACCGCTGCGCCTTATCCGGTAACTATCGTCTT
GAGTCCAACCCGGTAAGACACGACTTATCGCCACTGGCAGCAGCCACTGGTAACAGGATTAGCAGAGCGA
GGTATGTAGGCGGTGCTACAGAGTTCTTGAAGTGGTGGCCTAACTACGGCTACACTAGAAGAACAGTATT
TGGTATCTGCGCTCTGCTGAAGCCAGTTACCTTCGGAAAAAGAGTTGGTAGCTCTTGATCCGGCAAACAA
ACCACCGCTGGTAGCGGTGGTTTTTTTGTTTGCAAGCAGCAGATTACGCGCAGAAAAAAAGGATCTCAAG
AAGATCCTTTGATCTTTTCTACGGGGTCTGACGCTCAGTGGAACGAAAACTCACGTTAAGGGATTTTGGT
CATGAGATTATCAAAAAGGATCTTCACCTAGATCCTTTTAAATTAAAAATGAAGTTTTAAATCAATCTAA
AGTATATATGAGTAAACTTGGTCTGACAGTTACCAATGCTTAATCAGTGAGGCACCTATCTCAGCGATCT
GTCTATTTCGTTCATCCATAGTTGCCTGACTCCCCGTCGTGTAGATAACTACGATACGGGAGGGCTTACC
ATCTGGCCCCAGTGCTGCAATGATACCGCGAGACCCACGCTCACCGGCTCCAGATTTATCAGCAATAAAC
CAGCCAGCCGGAAGGGCCGAGCGCAGAAGTGGTCCTGCAACTTTATCCGCCTCCATCCAGTCTATTAATT
GTTGCCGGGAAGCTAGAGTAAGTAGTTCGCCAGTTAATAGTTTGCGCAACGTTGTTGCCATTGCTACAGG
CATCGTGGTGTCACGCTCGTCGTTTGGTATGGCTTCATTCAGCTCCGGTTCCCAACGATCAAGGCGAGTT
ACATGATCCCCCATGTTGTGCAAAAAAGCGGTTAGCTCCTTCGGTCCTCCGATCGTTGTCAGAAGTAAGT
TGGCCGCAGTGTTATCACTCATGGTTATGGCAGCACTGCATAATTCTCTTACTGTCATGCCATCCGTAAG
ATGCTTTTCTGTGACTGGTGAGTACTCAACCAAGTCATTCTGAGAATAGTGTATGCGGCGACCGAGTTGC
TCTTGCCCGGCGTCAATACGGGATAATACCGCGCCACATAGCAGAACTTTAAAAGTGCTCATCATTGGAA
AACGTTCTTCGGGGCGAAAACTCTCAAGGATCTTACCGCTGTTGAGATCCAGTTCGATGTAACCCACTCG
TGCACCCAACTGATCTTCAGCATCTTTTACTTTCACCAGCGTTTCTGGGTGAGCAAAAACAGGAAGGCAA
AATGCCGCAAAAAAGGGAATAAGGGCGACACGGAAATGTTGAATACTCATACTCTTCCTTTTTCAATATT
ATTGAAGCATTTATCAGGGTTATTGTCTCATGAGCGGATACATATTTGAATGTATTTAGAAAAATAAACA
AATAGGGGTTCCGCGCACATTTCCCCGAAAAGTGCCACCTGACGTCGACGGATCGGGAGATCTCCCGATC
CCCTATGGTGCACTCTCAGTACAATCTGCTCTGATGCCGCATAGTTAAGCCAGTATCTGCTCCCTGCTTG
TGTGTTGGAGGTCGCTGAGTAGTGCGCGAGCAAAATTTAAGCTACAACAAGGCAAGGCTTGACCGACAAT
TGCATGAAGAATCTGCTTAGGGTTAGGCGTTTTGCGCTGCTTCGCGATGTACGGGCCAGATATACGCGTT
